Addgene plasmid #223163: pBK2043-AAV-2xSp1-2xNFkB-EFSNC-dSaCas9
Purpose: (Empty Backbone) 2nd gen. AAV backbone for dSaCas9 (endonuclease dead Cas9 from Staphylococcus aureus) and Sa-gRNA Scaffold
Depositing lab: Boris Kantor. Depositing organization: Duke University. Publication: All-in-one AAV-delivered epigenome-editing platform: proof-of-concept and therapeutic implications for neurodegenerative disorders. Kantor B, Odonovan B, Rittiner J, Hodgson D, Lindner N, Guerrero S, Dong W, Zhang A, Chiba-Falek O. bioRxiv [Preprint]. 2024 May 19:2023.04.14.536951. doi: 10.1101/2023.04.14.536951. PubMed 38798630.
Backbone
  Vector backbone: Unknown
  Vector type: Mammalian Expression, AAV, CRISPR
  Tag / fusion protein: 3xFLAG (N terminal on backbone)
Growth in bacteria
  Bacterial resistance: Ampicillin, 100 μg/mL
  Growth temperature: 37°C
  Growth strain: NEB Stable
  Copy number: High Copy
Gene/Insert
  Gene/Insert name: None
  Mutation: Encodes aa 204-310 (MECP2)
  Tag / fusion protein: 3xFLAG (N terminal on backbone)
Terms and licenses: Academic/Nonprofit Terms; Industry Terms: Not Available to Industry
Depositor comments: Please visit https://doi.org/10.1101/2023.04.14.536951 for bioRxiv preprint.
How to cite: pBK2043-AAV-2xSp1-2xNFkB-EFSNC-dSaCas9 was a gift from Boris Kantor (Addgene plasmid # 223163 ; http://n2t.net/addgene:223163 ; RRID:Addgene_223163)
