[The description below was written by a language model from this plasmid's Addgene catalogue record and pLannotate feature annotations shown in this document.]
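Description:
pBK2043-AAV-2xSp1-2xNFkB-EFSNC-dSaCas9 is a 7,050-nt AAV transfer plasmid deposited as an empty backbone, described as a second-generation, all-in-one platform for delivering nuclease-dead Staphylococcus aureus Cas9 (dSaCas9) together with its guide RNA to mammalian cells. The parental vector backbone is recorded as unknown. In bacteria it is maintained through a high-copy ColE1/pUC-type origin and selected with ampicillin via the β-lactamase gene. An f1 phage origin and small pBR322-derived bom and rop fragments are also present.

Two AAV2 inverted terminal repeats flank the payload and define what is packaged into recombinant AAV particles. Within them, an EF-1α core promoter drives an open reading frame that begins with an N-terminal 3xFLAG epitope tag, continues through the SaCas9 coding sequence and ends with a bipartite nucleoplasmin nuclear localization signal, followed by a compact synthetic polyadenylation signal. The plasmid name indicates that two Sp1 and two NF-κB binding sites have been added to the promoter, but these are not annotated in the feature table. Downstream, a human U6 RNA polymerase III promoter sits in front of the Sa gRNA scaffold, with a short gap between them where a targeting spacer would presumably be inserted.

The small size of SaCas9 lets both components fit in a single AAV genome, and the associated work concerns AAV-delivered epigenome editing for neurodegenerative disease, so the backbone presumably accepts effector domains fused to dSaCas9. The catalogue's mutation field mentions MECP2 residues 204–310, yet no insert is listed and no MECP2 feature is annotated, so this entry may not apply to the construct.
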