Features (pLannotate 1.2.2; 16 found; start..end, strand, type, name):
    176..241     +  CDS            3xFLAG: three tandem FLAG® epitope tags, followed by an enterokinase cleavage site
    320..3475    +  CDS            cas9: CAS9_STAAU - Experimental evidence at protein level: Swiss-Prot protein existence level 1. CRISPR (clustered regularly interspaced short palindromic repeat) is an adaptive immune system that provides protection against mobile genetic elements (viruses, transposable elements and conjugative plasmids). CRISPR clusters contain spacers, sequences complementary to antecedent mobile elements, and target invading nucleic acids. CRISPR clusters are transcribed and processed into CRISPR RNA (crRNA). In type II CRISPR systems correct processing of pre-crRNA requires a trans- encoded small RNA (tracrRNA)
   3476..3523    +  CDS            nucleoplasmin NLS: bipartite nuclear localization signal from nucleoplasmin
   3620..3668    +  polyA_signal   poly(A) signal: synthetic polyadenylation signal
   3680..3920    +  promoter       U6 promoter: RNA polymerase III promoter for human U6 snRNA
   3949..4024    +  misc_RNA       Sa gRNA scaffold: guide RNA scaffold for the Staphylococcus aureus CRISPR/Cas9 system
   4038..4178    +  repeat_region  AAV2 ITR: inverted terminal repeat of adeno-associated virus serotype 2 inverted
   4183..4234    -  misc_feature   bom (fragment): basis of mobility region from pBR322
   4253..4708    +  rep_origin     f1 ori (sequence partly withheld): f1 bacteriophage origin of replication; arrow indicates direction of (+) strand synthesis
   4709..4758    -  misc_feature   bom (fragment): basis of mobility region from pBR322
   4860..4895    -  CDS            rop (fragment): Rop protein, which maintains plasmids at low copy number; rop
   4990..5094    +  promoter       AmpR promoter: bla
   5095..5955    +  CDS            AmpR: β-lactamase; bla; confers resistance to ampicillin, carbenicillin, and related antibiotics
   6126..6714    +  rep_origin     ori: high-copy-number ColE1/pMB1/pBR322/pUC origin of replication
   6776..6916    -  repeat_region  AAV2 ITR: inverted terminal repeat of adeno-associated virus serotype 2 inverted
   6998..159     +  promoter       EF-1α core promoter (across the origin): core promoter for human elongation factor EF-1α
>Addgene plasmid #223163 | pBK2043-AAV-2xSp1-2xNFkB-EFSNC-dSaCas9 | addgene full sequence | sequence record 442882 | Addgene NGS Result
AATTGATCCGGTGCCTAGAGAAGGTGGCGCGGGGTAAACTGGGAAAGTGATGTCGTGTACTGGCTCCGCC
TTTTTCCCGAGGGTGGGGGAGAACCGTATATAAGTGCAGTAGTCGCCGTGAACGTTCTTTTTCGCAACGG
GTTTGCCGCCAGAACACAGGACCGGTGCCACCATGGACTACAAAGACCATGACGGTGATTATAAAGATCA
TGACATAGATTACAAGGATGACGATGACAAGGGTGGATCGCCAAAGAAAAAGAGGAAAGTCGCCCCAAAG
AAGAAGCGGAAGGTCGGTATCCACGGAGTCCCAGCAGCCAAGCGGAACTACATCCTGGGCCTGGCCATCG
GCATCACCAGCGTGGGCTACGGCATCATCGACTACGAGACACGGGACGTGATCGATGCCGGCGTGCGGCT
GTTCAAAGAGGCCAACGTGGAAAACAACGAGGGCAGGCGGAGCAAGAGAGGCGCCAGAAGGCTGAAGCGG
CGGAGGCGGCATAGAATCCAGAGAGTGAAGAAGCTGCTGTTCGACTACAACCTGCTGACCGACCACAGCG
AGCTGAGCGGCATCAACCCCTACGAGGCCAGAGTGAAGGGCCTGAGCCAGAAGCTGAGCGAGGAAGAGTT
CTCTGCCGCCCTGCTGCACCTGGCCAAGAGAAGAGGCGTGCACAACGTGAACGAGGTGGAAGAGGACACC
GGCAACGAGCTGTCCACCAAAGAGCAGATCAGCCGGAACAGCAAGGCCCTGGAAGAGAAATACGTGGCCG
AACTGCAGCTGGAACGGCTGAAGAAAGACGGCGAAGTGCGGGGCAGCATCAACAGATTCAAGACCAGCGA
CTACGTGAAAGAAGCCAAACAGCTGCTGAAGGTGCAGAAGGCCTACCACCAGCTGGACCAGAGCTTCATC
GACACCTACATCGACCTGCTGGAAACCCGGCGGACCTACTATGAGGGACCTGGCGAGGGCAGCCCCTTCG
GCTGGAAGGACATCAAAGAATGGTACGAGATGCTGATGGGCCACTGCACCTACTTCCCCGAGGAACTGCG
GAGCGTGAAGTACGCCTACAACGCCGACCTGTACAACGCCCTGAACGACCTGAACAATCTCGTGATCACC
AGGGACGAGAACGAGAAGCTGGAATATTACGAGAAGTTCCAGATCATCGAGAACGTGTTCAAGCAGAAGA
AGAAGCCCACCCTGAAGCAGATCGCCAAAGAAATCCTCGTGAACGAAGAGGATATTAAGGGCTACAGAGT
GACCAGCACCGGCAAGCCCGAGTTCACCAACCTGAAGGTGTACCACGACATCAAGGACATTACCGCCCGG
AAAGAGATTATTGAGAACGCCGAGCTGCTGGATCAGATTGCCAAGATCCTGACCATCTACCAGAGCAGCG
AGGACATCCAGGAAGAACTGACCAATCTGAACTCCGAGCTGACCCAGGAAGAGATCGAGCAGATCTCTAA
TCTGAAGGGCTATACCGGCACCCACAACCTGAGCCTGAAGGCCATCAACCTGATCCTGGACGAGCTGTGG
CACACCAACGACAACCAGATCGCTATCTTCAACCGGCTGAAGCTGGTGCCCAAGAAGGTGGACCTGTCCC
AGCAGAAAGAGATCCCCACCACCCTGGTGGACGACTTCATCCTGAGCCCCGTCGTGAAGAGAAGCTTCAT
CCAGAGCATCAAAGTGATCAACGCCATCATCAAGAAGTACGGCCTGCCCAACGACATCATTATCGAGCTG
GCCCGCGAGAAGAACTCCAAGGACGCCCAGAAAATGATCAACGAGATGCAGAAGCGGAACCGGCAGACCA
ACGAGCGGATCGAGGAAATCATCCGGACCACCGGCAAAGAGAACGCCAAGTACCTGATCGAGAAGATCAA
GCTGCACGACATGCAGGAAGGCAAGTGCCTGTACAGCCTGGAAGCCATCCCTCTGGAAGATCTGCTGAAC
AACCCCTTCAACTATGAGGTGGACCACATCATCCCCAGAAGCGTGTCCTTCGACAACAGCTTCAACAACA
AGGTGCTCGTGAAGCAGGAAGAAGCCAGCAAGAAGGGCAACCGGACCCCATTCCAGTACCTGAGCAGCAG
CGACAGCAAGATCAGCTACGAAACCTTCAAGAAGCACATCCTGAATCTGGCCAAGGGCAAGGGCAGAATC
AGCAAGACCAAGAAAGAGTATCTGCTGGAAGAACGGGACATCAACAGGTTCTCCGTGCAGAAAGACTTCA
TCAACCGGAACCTGGTGGATACCAGATACGCCACCAGAGGCCTGATGAACCTGCTGCGGAGCTACTTCAG
AGTGAACAACCTGGACGTGAAAGTGAAGTCCATCAATGGCGGCTTCACCAGCTTTCTGCGGCGGAAGTGG
AAGTTTAAGAAAGAGCGGAACAAGGGGTACAAGCACCACGCCGAGGACGCCCTGATCATTGCCAACGCCG
ATTTCATCTTCAAAGAGTGGAAGAAACTGGACAAGGCCAAAAAAGTGATGGAAAACCAGATGTTCGAGGA
AAAGCAGGCCGAGAGCATGCCCGAGATCGAAACCGAGCAGGAGTACAAAGAGATCTTCATCACCCCCCAC
CAGATCAAGCACATTAAGGACTTCAAGGACTACAAGTACAGCCACCGGGTGGACAAGAAGCCTAATAGAG
AGCTGATTAACGACACCCTGTACTCCACCCGGAAGGACGACAAGGGCAACACCCTGATCGTGAACAATCT
GAACGGCCTGTACGACAAGGACAATGACAAGCTGAAAAAGCTGATCAACAAGAGCCCCGAAAAGCTGCTG
ATGTACCACCACGACCCCCAGACCTACCAGAAACTGAAGCTGATTATGGAACAGTACGGCGACGAGAAGA
ATCCCCTGTACAAGTACTACGAGGAAACCGGGAACTACCTGACCAAGTACTCCAAAAAGGACAACGGCCC
CGTGATCAAGAAGATTAAGTATTACGGCAACAAACTGAACGCCCATCTGGACATCACCGACGACTACCCC
AACAGCAGAAACAAGGTCGTGAAGCTGTCCCTGAAGCCCTACAGATTCGACGTGTACCTGGACAATGGCG
TGTACAAGTTCGTGACCGTGAAGAATCTGGATGTGATCAAAAAAGAAAACTACTACGAAGTGAATAGCAA
GTGCTATGAGGAAGCTAAGAAGCTGAAGAAGATCAGCAACCAGGCCGAGTTTATCGCCTCCTTCTACAAC
AACGATCTGATCAAGATCAACGGCGAGCTGTATAGAGTGATCGGCGTGAACAACGACCTGCTGAACCGGA
TCGAAGTGAACATGATCGACATCACCTACCGCGAGTACCTGGAAAACATGAACGACAAGAGGCCCCCCAG
GATCATTAAGACAATCGCCTCCAAGACCCAGAGCATTAAGAAGTACAGCACAGACATTCTGGGCAACCTG
TATGAAGTGAAATCTAAGAAGCACCCTCAGATCATCAAAAAGGGCAAAAGGCCGGCGGCCACGAAAAAGG
CCGGCCAGGCAAAAAAGAAAAAGGGATCCGGTGGAGGAAGTGGCGGGTCAGGGTCGGGTGGCACTAGTAT
AGCTAGCGGAGGTGGTTCGCCAAAGAAGAAACGGAAGGTGGGATCCTGAAATAAAAGATCTTTGTTTTCA
TTAGATCTGTGTGTTGGTTTTTTGTGTGCGGCCGGTACCGAGGGCCTATTTCCCATGATTCCTTCATATT
TGCATATACGATACAAGGCTGTTAGAGAGATAATTGGAATTAATTTGACTGTAAACACAAAGATATTAGT
ACAAAATACGTGACGTAGAAAGTAATAATTTCTTGGGTAGTTTGCAGTTTTAAAATTATGTTTTAAAATG
GACTATCATATGCTTACCGTAACTTGAAAGTATTTCGATTTCTTGGCTTTATATATCTTGTGGAAAGGAC
GAAACACCGGAGACCACGGCAGGTCTCAGTTTTAGTACTCTGGAAACAGAATCTACTAAAACAAGGCAAA
ATGCCGTGTTTATCTCGTCAACTTGTTGGCGAGATTTTTGCGGCCGCAGGAACCCCTAGTGATGGAGTTG
GCCACTCCCTCTCTGCGCGCTCGCTCGCTCACTGAGGCCGGGCGACCAAAGGTCGCCCGACGCCCGGGCT
TTGCCCGGGCGGCCTCAGTGAGCGAGCGAGCGCGCAGCTGCCTGCAGGGGCGCCTGATGCGGTATTTTCT
CCTTACGCATCTGTGCGGTATTTCACACCGCATA
[95 nt withheld, positions 4235-4329]
T
[46 nt withheld, positions 4331-4376]
C
[141 nt withheld, positions 4378-4518]
CCTTTGACGTTGGAGTCCACGTTCTTT
[37 nt withheld, positions 4546-4582]
ACTCTATCTCGGGCTATTCTTTTGATTTATAAGGGATTTTGCCGATTTCGGTCTATTGGTTAAAAAATGA
GCTGATTTAACAAAAATTTAACGCGAATTTTAACAAAATATTAACGTTTACAATTTTATGGTGCACTCTC
AGTACAATCTGCTCTGATGCCGCATAGTTAAGCCAGCCCCGACACCCGCCAACACCCGCTGACGCGCCCT
GACGGGCTTGTCTGCTCCCGGCATCCGCTTACAGACAAGCTGTGACCGTCTCCGGGAGCTGCATGTGTCA
GAGGTTTTCACCGTCATCACCGAAACGCGCGAGACGAAAGGGCCTCGTGATACGCCTATTTTTATAGGTT
AATGTCATGATAATAATGGTTTCTTAGACGTCAGGTGGCACTTTTCGGGGAAATGTGCGCGGAACCCCTA
TTTGTTTATTTTTCTAAATACATTCAAATATGTATCCGCTCATGAGACAATAACCCTGATAAATGCTTCA
ATAATATTGAAAAAGGAAGAGTATGAGTATTCAACATTTCCGTGTCGCCCTTATTCCCTTTTTTGCGGCA
TTTTGCCTTCCTGTTTTTGCTCACCCAGAAACGCTGGTGAAAGTAAAAGATGCTGAAGATCAGTTGGGTG
CACGAGTGGGTTACATCGAACTGGATCTCAACAGCGGTAAGATCCTTGAGAGTTTTCGCCCCGAAGAACG
TTTTCCAATGATGAGCACTTTTAAAGTTCTGCTATGTGGCGCGGTATTATCCCGTATTGACGCCGGGCAA
GAGCAACTCGGTCGCCGCATACACTATTCTCAGAATGACTTGGTTGAGTACTCACCAGTCACAGAAAAGC
ATCTTACGGATGGCATGACAGTAAGAGAATTATGCAGTGCTGCCATAACCATGAGTGATAACACTGCGGC
CAACTTACTTCTGACAACGATCGGAGGACCGAAGGAGCTAACCGCTTTTTTGCACAACATGGGGGATCAT
GTAACTCGCCTTGATCGTTGGGAACCGGAGCTGAATGAAGCCATACCAAACGACGAGCGTGACACCACGA
TGCCTGTAGCAATGGCAACAACGTTGCGCAAACTATTAACTGGCGAACTACTTACTCTAGCTTCCCGGCA
ACAATTAATAGACTGGATGGAGGCGGATAAAGTTGCAGGACCACTTCTGCGCTCGGCCCTTCCGGCTGGC
TGGTTTATTGCTGATAAATCTGGAGCCGGTGAGCGTGGAAGCCGCGGTATCATTGCAGCACTGGGGCCAG
ATGGTAAGCCCTCCCGTATCGTAGTTATCTACACGACGGGGAGTCAGGCAACTATGGATGAACGAAATAG
ACAGATCGCTGAGATAGGTGCCTCACTGATTAAGCATTGGTAACTGTCAGACCAAGTTTACTCATATATA
CTTTAGATTGATTTAAAACTTCATTTTTAATTTAAAAGGATCTAGGTGAAGATCCTTTTTGATAATCTCA
TGACCAAAATCCCTTAACGTGAGTTTTCGTTCCACTGAGCGTCAGACCCCGTAGAAAAGATCAAAGGATC
TTCTTGAGATCCTTTTTTTCTGCGCGTAATCTGCTGCTTGCAAACAAAAAAACCACCGCTACCAGCGGTG
GTTTGTTTGCCGGATCAAGAGCTACCAACTCTTTTTCCGAAGGTAACTGGCTTCAGCAGAGCGCAGATAC
CAAATACTGTTCTTCTAGTGTAGCCGTAGTTAGGCCACCACTTCAAGAACTCTGTAGCACCGCCTACATA
CCTCGCTCTGCTAATCCTGTTACCAGTGGCTGCTGCCAGTGGCGATAAGTCGTGTCTTACCGGGTTGGAC
TCAAGACGATAGTTACCGGATAAGGCGCAGCGGTCGGGCTGAACGGGGGGTTCGTGCACACAGCCCAGCT
TGGAGCGAACGACCTACACCGAACTGAGATACCTACAGCGTGAGCTATGAGAAAGCGCCACGCTTCCCGA
AGGGAGAAAGGCGGACAGGTATCCGGTAAGCGGCAGGGTCGGAACAGGAGAGCGCACGAGGGAGCTTCCA
GGGGGAAACGCCTGGTATCTTTATAGTCCTGTCGGGTTTCGCCACCTCTGACTTGAGCGTCGATTTTTGT
GATGCTCGTCAGGGGGGCGGAGCCTATGGAAAAACGCCAGCAACGCGGCCTTTTTACGGTTCCTGGCCTT
TTGCTGGCCTTTTGCTCACATGTCCTGCAGGCAGCTGCGCGCTCGCTCGCTCACTGAGGCCGCCCGGGCA
AAGCCCGGGCGTCGGGCGACCTTTGGTCGCCCGGCCTCAGTGAGCGAGCGAGCGCGCAGAGAGGGAGTGG
CCAACTCCATCACTAGGGGTTCCTACGCGTGGGCGGGACGTTAACGGGGGCGGAACGTTAACGGGCGTAG
GGGACTTTCCGTTAACGCGGGGACTTTCCGTCGACGGGCAGAGCGCACATCGCCCACAGTCCCCGAGAAG
TTGGGGGGAGGGGTCGGC
